Addgene plasmid #114997: MRLK J10_pECIA2
Purpose: Bait vector MRLK J10_pECIA2 should be used with prey vector MRLK J10_pECIA14.
Depositing lab: Youssef Belkhadir. Depositing organization: Gregor Mendel Institute of Molecular Plant Biology. Publication: An extracellular network of Arabidopsis leucine-rich repeat receptor kinases. Smakowska-Luzan E, Mott GA, Parys K, Stegmann M, Howton TC, Layeghifard M, Neuhold J, Lehner A, Kong J, Grunwald K, Weinberger N, Satbhai SB, Mayer D, Busch W, Madalinski M, Stolt-Bergner P, Provart NJ, Mukhtar MS, Zipfel C, Desveaux D, Guttman DS, Belkhadir Y. Nature. 2018 Jan 18;553(7688):342-346. doi: 10.1038/nature25184. Epub 2018 Jan 10. PubMed 29320478.
Backbone
  Vector backbone: pECIA2
  Backbone manufacturer: Chris Garcia (Addgene plasmid # 47032)
  Vector type: Insect Expression
Growth in bacteria
  Bacterial resistance: Ampicillin, 100 μg/mL
  Growth temperature: 37°C
  Growth strain: DH5alpha
  Copy number: High Copy
Gene/Insert
  Gene/Insert name: AT3G56100
  Species: A. thaliana (mustard weed)
  Entrez Gene: MRLK (a.k.a. AT3G56100, IMK3, meristematic receptor-like kinase, meristematic receptor-like kinase)
  Promoter: Metallothionein (Copper-Inducible)
  Tag / fusion protein: Fc, V5 and hexahistidine tags (C terminal on backbone)
  Cloning method: Ligation Independent Cloning
Terms and licenses: Academic/Nonprofit Terms; Industry Terms: Not Available to Industry
Depositor comments: Plasmid for secreted expression in Drosophila cell culture by induction via CuSO4. Insert is an extracellular domain of indicated LRR-RK, C-terminally tagged with Fc, V5 and hexahistidine tags. Insert Protein Sequence: GVVITQADYQGLQAVKQELIDPRGFLRSWNGSGFSACSGGWAGIKCAQGQVIVIQLPWKSLGGRISEKIGQLQALRKLSLHDNNLGGSIPMSLGLIPNLRGVQLFNNRLTGSIPASLGVSHFLQTLDLSNNLLSEIIPPNLADSSKLLRLNLSFNSLSGQIPVSLSRSSSLQFLALDHNNLSGPILDTWGSKSLNLRVLSLDHNSLSGPFPFSLCNLTQLQDFSFSHNRIRGTLPSELSKLTKLRKMDISGNSVSGHIPETLGNISSLIHLDLSQNKLTGEIPISISDLESLNFFNVSYNNLSGPVPTLLSQKFNSSSFVGNSLLCGYSVSTPCPTLPSPSPEKERKPSHRNLS
How to cite: MRLK J10_pECIA2 was a gift from Youssef Belkhadir (Addgene plasmid # 114997 ; http://n2t.net/addgene:114997 ; RRID:Addgene_114997)
