[The description below was written by a language model from this plasmid's Addgene catalogue record and pLannotate feature annotations shown in this document.]
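Description:
MRLK J10_pECIA2 is an insect-cell expression plasmid built on the pECIA2 backbone and designed for secreted production of a plant receptor ectodomain in Drosophila cell culture. It is maintained in E. coli as a high-copy plasmid through a ColE1/pUC-type origin and selected with ampicillin via the β-lactamase gene. The remaining bacterial elements in the feature table (lac promoter and operator, and fragments of lacI, lacZα, rop and bom) are backbone remnants that play no role in expression of the insert.

The expression cassette is driven by the Drosophila metallothionein promoter, so transcription is switched on by adding copper sulfate. Downstream, a Drosophila BiP signal sequence directs the product into the secretory pathway. It is followed by the extracellular domain of the Arabidopsis thaliana leucine-rich repeat receptor kinase MRLK (AT3G56100, also called IMK3), which was inserted by ligation-independent cloning. The ectodomain is fused at its C terminus to a human IgG1 Fc region, a V5 epitope and a hexahistidine tag. The hexahistidine tag is listed in the catalogue entry but was not called as a separate feature by the annotation. An SV40 polyadenylation signal region lies downstream of the cassette, although the feature table marks it on the reverse strand.

The construct is the "bait" in a paired extracellular interaction assay and is meant to be used with the matching prey vector MRLK J10_pECIA14. It belongs to a collection made to map interactions among the extracellular domains of Arabidopsis LRR receptor kinases. In such assays an Fc fusion generally allows the secreted bait to be captured, and the V5 and His tags can serve for detection or purification, though the record does not spell out these roles.
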