Features (pLannotate 1.2.2; 18 found; start..end, strand, type, name):
     23..449     +  promoter       MT promoter: Drosophila metallothionein promoter
    461..1582    +  CDS            IMK3 (fragment): IMK3_ARATH - Also known as MRLK. Experimental evidence at protein level: Swiss-Prot protein existence level 1. Can phosphorylate AGL24. From Arabidopsis thaliana (Mouse-ear cress).
    467..520     +  sig_peptide    BiP signal sequence: Drosophila BiP signal sequence
   1502..2293    +  CDS            IGHG1 (fragment): IGHG1_HUMAN - Experimental evidence at protein level: Swiss-Prot protein existence level 1. Constant region of immunoglobulin heavy chains. Immunoglobulins, also known as antibodies, are membrane-bound or secreted glycoproteins produced by B lymphocytes. In the recognition phase of humoral immunity, the membrane-bound immunoglobulins serve as receptors which, upon binding of a specific antigen, trigger the clonal expansion and differentiation of B lymphocytes into immunoglobulins- secreting plasma cells. Secreted immunoglobulins mediate the effector phase of humoral immunity, which results in
   2312..2353    +  CDS            V5 tag: epitope tag from simian virus 5
   2453..2587    -  polyA_signal   SV40 poly(A) signal: SV40 polyadenylation signal
   2610..2694    -  CDS            large T antigen (fragment): large T antigen from SV40 (simian virus 40)
   2694..2718    +  misc_feature   MCS (fragment): pUC18/19 multiple cloning site
   2755..2771    -  protein_bind   lac operator: The lac repressor binds to the lac operator to inhibit transcription in E. coli. This inhibition can be relieved by adding lactose or isopropyl-β-D-thiogalactopyranoside (IPTG). lac repressor encoded by lacI
   2779..2809    -  promoter       lac promoter: promoter for the E. coli lac operon
   2824..2845    -  protein_bind   CAP binding site: CAP binding activates transcription in the presence of cAMP. E. coli catabolite activator protein
   2858..2950    -  CDS            lacI (fragment): lac repressor; lacI; The lac repressor binds to the lac operator to inhibit transcription in E. coli. This inhibition can be relieved by adding lactose or isopropyl-β-D-thiogalactopyranoside (IPTG).
   3133..3721    -  rep_origin     ori: high-copy-number ColE1/pMB1/pBR322/pUC origin of replication
   3892..4752    -  CDS            AmpR: β-lactamase; bla; confers resistance to ampicillin, carbenicillin, and related antibiotics
   4753..4857    -  promoter       AmpR promoter: bla
   4952..4987    +  CDS            rop (fragment): Rop protein, which maintains plasmids at low copy number; rop
   5089..5188    +  misc_feature   bom (fragment): basis of mobility region from pBR322
   5194..21      -  CDS            lacZα (fragment) (across the origin): LacZα fragment of β-galactosidase; lacZ fragment
>Addgene plasmid #114997 | MRLK J10_pECIA2 | addgene full sequence | sequence record 297096 | Addgene NGS Result
GTAAAACGACGGCCAGTGAATTAATTCGTTGCAGGACAGGATGTGGTGCCCGATGTGACTAGCTCTTTGC
TGCAGGCCGTCCTATCCTCTGGTTCCGATAAGAGACCCAGAACTCCGGCCCCCCACCGCCCACCGCCACC
CCCATACATATGTGGTACGCAAGTAAGAGTGCCTGCGCATGCCCCATGTGCCCCACCAAGAGCTTTGCAT
CCCATACAAGTCCCCAAAGTGGAGAACCGAACCAATTCTTCGCGGGCAGAACAAAAGCTTCTGCACACGT
CTCCACTCGAATTTGGAGCCGGCCGGCGTGTGCAAAAGAGGTGAATCGAACGAAAGACCCGTGTGTAAAG
CCGCGTTTCCAAAATGTATAAAACCGAGAGCATCTGGCCAATGTGCATCAGTTGTGGTCAGCAGCAAAAT
CAAGTGAATCATCTCAGTGCAACTAAAGGGGGGATCCGATCTCAATATGAAGTTATGCATATTACTGGCC
GTCGTGGCCTTTGTTGGCCTCTCGCTCGGGGGTGTAGTGATAACACAAGCTGATTACCAAGGTCTTCAAG
CAGTTAAACAAGAACTGATTGATCCAAGAGGCTTCTTGAGAAGCTGGAACGGTTCTGGATTCAGTGCTTG
CTCTGGAGGCTGGGCTGGAATAAAATGTGCTCAAGGTCAAGTCATCGTCATTCAACTTCCATGGAAGAGT
CTTGGAGGTAGAATCTCTGAGAAAATCGGACAGCTTCAAGCTCTTCGTAAGCTTAGTCTTCATGACAACA
ACCTTGGAGGTTCGATTCCAATGTCATTGGGACTCATTCCTAATCTTAGAGGAGTTCAGCTTTTCAACAA
CCGTCTCACTGGCTCAATCCCTGCTTCTCTCGGTGTATCACATTTCCTTCAAACGCTTGATCTCAGCAAT
AACTTGCTCTCTGAGATTATTCCACCGAATCTTGCTGACTCTTCTAAGCTTCTTAGGCTTAATCTCAGCT
TTAATTCACTGTCTGGTCAAATCCCAGTGAGTCTCTCTCGGTCTTCTTCCCTTCAGTTTCTTGCTCTTGA
CCATAACAACCTCTCTGGTCCAATCTTAGATACTTGGGGTAGTAAGTCTCTTAATCTCCGTGTCTTATCT
CTTGATCACAACTCTCTCTCTGGTCCGTTCCCATTTTCACTCTGCAACTTAACTCAGCTGCAAGATTTTT
CCTTTAGTCATAATAGGATCCGTGGAACCCTACCCTCTGAGCTAAGCAAACTCACTAAGCTTAGAAAAAT
GGATATTAGTGGTAACAGTGTTAGTGGCCATATCCCTGAAACCCTAGGGAACATTTCTTCTCTTATACAT
TTGGATTTGTCTCAAAACAAACTCACCGGAGAGATTCCTATTTCGATTTCTGACCTGGAAAGCCTGAACT
TCTTCAATGTCTCTTATAACAACTTATCTGGTCCTGTTCCTACTCTCTTGTCCCAAAAGTTCAATTCCTC
TTCTTTTGTCGGGAACTCACTGCTTTGCGGATACAGCGTTTCGACACCATGTCCTACTCTTCCTTCACCG
TCTCCTGAAAAAGAAAGGAAACCATCCCACAGGAATCTGAGTCTGGAGGTGCTGTTCCAGGGACCAGGGA
GCGACAAAACTCACACATGCCCACCGTGCCCAGCACCTGAACTCCTGGGGGGACCGTCAGTCTTCCTCTT
CCCCCCAAAACCCAAGGACACCCTCATGATCTCCCGGACCCCTGAGGTCACATGCGTGGTGGTGGACGTG
AGCCACGAAGACCCTGAGGTCAAGTTCAACTGGTACGTGGACGGCGTGGAGGTGCATAATGCCAAGACAA
AGCCGCGGGAGGAGCAGTACAACAGCACGTACCGTGTGGTCAGCGTCCTCACCGTCCTGCACCAGGACTG
GCTGAATGGCAAGGAGTACAAGTGCAAGGTCTCCAACAAAGCCCTCCCAGCCCCCATCGAGAAAACCATC
TCCAAAGCCAAAGGGCAGCCCCGAGAACCACAGGTGTACACCCTGCCCCCATCCCGGGAGGAGATGACCA
AGAACCAGGTCAGCCTGACCTGCCTGGTCAAAGGCTTCTATCCCAGCGACATCGCCGTGGAGTGGGAGAG
CAATGGGCAGCCGGAGAACAACTACAAGACCACGCCTCCCGTGCTGGACTCCGACGGCTCCTTCTTCCTC
TACAGCAAGCTCACCGTGGACAAGAGCAGGTGGCAGCAGGGGAACGTCTTCTCATGCTCCGTGATGCATG
AGGGTCTGCACAACCACTACACGCAGAAGAGCCTCTCCCTGTCTCCGGGTAAATCTAGAGGGCCCTTCGA
AGGTAAGCCTATCCCTAACCCTCTCCTCGGTCTCGATTCTACGCGTACCGGTCATCATCACCATCACCAT
TGAGTTTAAACCCGCTGATCAGCCTCGACTGTGCCTTCTAAGGCCTGAGCTCGCTGATCAGCCTCGATCG
AGGATCCAGACATGATAAGATACATTGATGAGTTTGGACAAACCACAACTAGAATGCAGTGAAAAAAATG
CTTTATTTGTGAAATTTGTGATGCTATTGCTTTATTTGTAACCATTATAAGCTGCAATAAACAAGTTAAC
AACAACAATTGCATTCATTTTATGTTTCAGGTTCAGGGGGAGGTGTGGGAGGTTTTTTAAAGCAAGTAAA
ACCTCTACAAATGTGGTATGGCTGATTATGATCAGTCGACCTGCAGGCATGCAAGCTTGGCGTAATCATG
GTCATAGCTGTTTCCTGTGTGAAATTGTTATCCGCTCACAATTCCACACAACATACGAGCCGGAAGCATA
AAGTGTAAAGCCTGGGGTGCCTAATGAGTGAGCTAACTCACATTAATTGCGTTGCGCTCACTGCCCGCTT
TCCAGTCGGGAAACCTGTCGTGCCAGCTGCATTAATGAATCGGCCAACGCGCGGGGAGAGGCGGTTTGCG
TATTGGGCGCTCTTCCGCTTCCTCGCTCACTGACTCGCTGCGCTCGGTCGTTCGGCTGCGGCGAGCGGTA
TCAGCTCACTCAAAGGCGGTAATACGGTTATCCACAGAATCAGGGGATAACGCAGGAAAGAACATGTGAG
CAAAAGGCCAGCAAAAGGCCAGGAACCGTAAAAAGGCCGCGTTGCTGGCGTTTTTCCATAGGCTCCGCCC
CCCTGACGAGCATCACAAAAATCGACGCTCAAGTCAGAGGTGGCGAAACCCGACAGGACTATAAAGATAC
CAGGCGTTTCCCCCTGGAAGCTCCCTCGTGCGCTCTCCTGTTCCGACCCTGCCGCTTACCGGATACCTGT
CCGCCTTTCTCCCTTCGGGAAGCGTGGCGCTTTCTCATAGCTCACGCTGTAGGTATCTCAGTTCGGTGTA
GGTCGTTCGCTCCAAGCTGGGCTGTGTGCACGAACCCCCCGTTCAGCCCGACCGCTGCGCCTTATCCGGT
AACTATCGTCTTGAGTCCAACCCGGTAAGACACGACTTATCGCCACTGGCAGCAGCCACTGGTAACAGGA
TTAGCAGAGCGAGGTATGTAGGCGGTGCTACAGAGTTCTTGAAGTGGTGGCCTAACTACGGCTACACTAG
AAGAACAGTATTTGGTATCTGCGCTCTGCTGAAGCCAGTTACCTTCGGAAAAAGAGTTGGTAGCTCTTGA
TCCGGCAAACAAACCACCGCTGGTAGCGGTGGTTTTTTTGTTTGCAAGCAGCAGATTACGCGCAGAAAAA
AAGGATCTCAAGAAGATCCTTTGATCTTTTCTACGGGGTCTGACGCTCAGTGGAACGAAAACTCACGTTA
AGGGATTTTGGTCATGAGATTATCAAAAAGGATCTTCACCTAGATCCTTTTAAATTAAAAATGAAGTTTT
AAATCAATCTAAAGTATATATGAGTAAACTTGGTCTGACAGTTACCAATGCTTAATCAGTGAGGCACCTA
TCTCAGCGATCTGTCTATTTCGTTCATCCATAGTTGCCTGACTCCCCGTCGTGTAGATAACTACGATACG
GGAGGGCTTACCATCTGGCCCCAGTGCTGCAATGATACCGCGAGACCCACGCTCACCGGCTCCAGATTTA
TCAGCAATAAACCAGCCAGCCGGAAGGGCCGAGCGCAGAAGTGGTCCTGCAACTTTATCCGCCTCCATCC
AGTCTATTAATTGTTGCCGGGAAGCTAGAGTAAGTAGTTCGCCAGTTAATAGTTTGCGCAACGTTGTTGC
CATTGCTACAGGCATCGTGGTGTCACGCTCGTCGTTTGGTATGGCTTCATTCAGCTCCGGTTCCCAACGA
TCAAGGCGAGTTACATGATCCCCCATGTTGTGCAAAAAAGCGGTTAGCTCCTTCGGTCCTCCGATCGTTG
TCAGAAGTAAGTTGGCCGCAGTGTTATCACTCATGGTTATGGCAGCACTGCATAATTCTCTTACTGTCAT
GCCATCCGTAAGATGCTTTTCTGTGACTGGTGAGTACTCAACCAAGTCATTCTGAGAATAGTGTATGCGG
CGACCGAGTTGCTCTTGCCCGGCGTCAATACGGGATAATACCGCGCCACATAGCAGAACTTTAAAAGTGC
TCATCATTGGAAAACGTTCTTCGGGGCGAAAACTCTCAAGGATCTTACCGCTGTTGAGATCCAGTTCGAT
GTAACCCACTCGTGCACCCAACTGATCTTCAGCATCTTTTACTTTCACCAGCGTTTCTGGGTGAGCAAAA
ACAGGAAGGCAAAATGCCGCAAAAAAGGGAATAAGGGCGACACGGAAATGTTGAATACTCATACTCTTCC
TTTTTCAATATTATTGAAGCATTTATCAGGGTTATTGTCTCATGAGCGGATACATATTTGAATGTATTTA
GAAAAATAAACAAATAGGGGTTCCGCGCACATTTCCCCGAAAAGTGCCACCTGACGTCTAAGAAACCATT
ATTATCATGACATTAACCTATAAAAATAGGCGTATCACGAGGCCCTTTCGTCTCGCGCGTTTCGGTGATG
ACGGTGAAAACCTCTGACACATGCAGCTCCCGGAGACGGTCACAGCTTGTCTGTAAGCGGATGCCGGGAG
CAGACAAGCCCGTCAGGGCGCGTCAGCGGGTGTTGGCGGGTGTCGGGGCTGGCTTAACTATGCGGCATCA
GAGCAGATTGTACTGAGAGTGCACCATATGCGGTGTGAAATACCGCACAGATGCGTAAGGAGAAAATACC
GCATCAGGCGCCATTCGCCATTCAGGCTGCGCAACTGTTGGGAAGGGCGATCGGTGCGGGCCTCTTCGCT
ATTACGCCAGCTGGCGAAAGGGGGATGTGCTGCAAGGCGATTAAGTTGGGTAACGCCAGGGTTTTCCCAG
TCACGACGTT
